Addgene plasmid #53178: pBABEpuro-CMYC T58A
Purpose: Expresses mouse CMYC T58A from puromycin resistance retroviral vector
Depositing lab: Christopher Counter. Depositing organization: Duke University. Publication: Copper is required for oncogenic BRAF signalling and tumorigenesis. Brady DC, Crowe MS, Turski ML, Hobbs GA, Yao X, Chaikuad A, Knapp S, Xiao K, Campbell SL, Thiele DJ, Counter CM. Nature. 2014 Apr 9. doi: 10.1038/nature13180. PubMed 24717435.
Backbone
  Vector backbone: pBABE puro
  Backbone size w/o insert (bp): 5169
  Vector type: Mammalian Expression, Retroviral
  Selectable markers: Puromycin
Growth in bacteria
  Bacterial resistance: Ampicillin, 100 μg/mL
  Growth temperature: 37°C
  Growth strain: XL10 Gold
  Copy number: High Copy
Gene/Insert
  Gene/Insert name: CMYC (alt names: Myc proto oncogene protein; Oncogene myc)
  Species: M. musculus (mouse)
  Insert size (bp): 1364
  Mutation: T58A
  Entrez Gene: Myc (a.k.a. Myc2, Niard, Nird, bHLHe39)
  Cloning method: Restriction Enzyme; 5′ cloning site BamHI (destroyed during cloning); 3′ cloning site EcoRI (not destroyed)
  Sequencing primers: 5′ CTTTATCCAGCCCTCAC; 3′ ACCCTAACTGACACACATTCC
Terms and licenses: Academic/Nonprofit Terms; Industry Terms: Not Available to Industry
Depositor comments: The mutations found during the QC process have no functional consequence.
How to cite: pBABEpuro-CMYC T58A was a gift from Christopher Counter (Addgene plasmid # 53178)
