[The description below was written by a language model from this plasmid's Addgene catalogue record.]
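Description:
pBABEpuro-CMYC T58A is a retroviral mammalian expression plasmid built on the pBABE puro backbone (about 5.2 kb without insert), carrying a roughly 1.36 kb mouse Myc (c-Myc) cDNA with a T58A substitution. It is maintained in E. coli as a high-copy plasmid under ampicillin selection, and it confers puromycin resistance on transduced mammalian cells. The insert was placed between the BamHI and EcoRI sites of the polylinker, with the 5′ BamHI site destroyed in cloning and the 3′ EcoRI site retained. No epitope tag or reporter is listed. No feature table is supplied, so individual elements are not documented here. In the standard pBABE design, however, the cloned gene is transcribed from the Moloney murine leukemia virus 5′ LTR, a packaging signal allows the transcript to be encapsidated when the plasmid is introduced into a packaging cell line, and the puromycin resistance gene is driven by an internal SV40 early promoter.

Threonine 58 is a well-known phosphorylation site in Myc that marks the protein for ubiquitin-mediated degradation, so the T58A change is generally used to produce a stabilized, more potently oncogenic form of the protein. The construct is therefore suited to generating retrovirus for stable integration and puromycin selection of cell populations expressing this Myc mutant, for example in transformation and tumorigenesis experiments. It was deposited in connection with work on oncogenic BRAF signalling. The depositor notes that sequence differences detected during repository quality control have no functional consequence, though these changes are not specified.
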