>Addgene plasmid #53178 | pBABEpuro-CMYC T58A | addgene partial sequence | sequence record 86681 | pBABE5 5'-CTTTATCCAGCCCTCAC-3'
CCGGCCGGATCTAATCGACTCACTATAGGGAGACCCAAGCTTGCATGCCTGCAGGTCGAGCTGTTTGAAG
GCTGGATTTCCTTTGGGCGTTGGAAACCCCGCAGACAGCCACGACGATGCCCCTCAACGTGAACTTCACC
AACAGGAACTATGACCTCGACTACGACTCCGTACAGCCCTATTTCATCTGCGACGAGGAAGAGAATTTCT
ATCACCAGCAACAGCAGAGCGAGCTGCAGCCGCCCGCGCCCAGTGAGGATATCTGGAAGAAATTCGAGCT
GCTTCCCGCCCCGCCCCTGTCCCCGAGCCGCCGCTCCGGGCTCTGCTCTCCATCCTATGTTGCGGTCGCT
ACGTCCTTCTCCCCAAGGGAAGACGATGACGGCGGCGGTGGCAACTTCTCCACCGCCGATCAGCTGGAGA
TGATGACCGAGTTACTTGGAGGAGACATGGTGAACCAGAGCTTCATCTGCGATCCTGACGACGAGACCTT
CATCAAGAACATCATCATCCAGGACTGTATGTGGAGCGGTTTCTCAGCCGCTGCCAAGCTGGTCTCGGAG
AAGCTGGCCTCCTACCAGGCTACGCGCAAAGACAGCACCAGCCTGAGCCCCGCCCGCGGGCACAGCGTCT
GCTCCACCTCCAGCCTGTACCTGCAGGACCTCACCGCCGCCGCGTCCGAGTGCATTGACCCCTCAGTGGT
CTTTCCCTACCCGCTCAACGACAGCAGCTCGCCCAAATCCTGTACCTCGTCCGATTCCACGGCCTTCTCT
CCTTCCTCGGACTCGCTGCTGTCCTCCGAGTCCTCCCCACGGGCCAGCCCTGAGCCCCTAGTGCTGCATG
AGGAGACACCGCCCACCCCCAGCAGCGACTCTGAAGAAGAGCAAGAAGATGAGGAAGAAATTGATGTGGT
GTCTGTGGAGAAGAGGCAAACCCCTGCCAAGAGGTCGGAGTCGGGCTCATCTCCATCCCGAGGCCACAGC
AAACCTCCGCACAGCCCACTGGTCCTCAAGAGGTGCCACGTCTCCACTCACCAGCACAACTACGCCGCAC
CCCCCTCCA
