>Addgene plasmid #53178 | pBABEpuro-CMYC T58A | addgene partial sequence | sequence record 86696 | pBABE3 5'-ACCCTAACTGACACACATTCC-3'
CTGTGCTGGCGAATTCCATTTAGGTGACACATAGAATAGGGCCCTCTAGAGTCGAGTTAGGTCAGTTTAT
GCACGAGAGTTTCGAAGCTGTTCGAGTTTGTGTTTCAACTGTTCTCGTCGTTTCCTCAATAAGTCCTTTT
CAGAGGTGAGCTTGTGCTCGTCTGCTTGAATGGACAGGATGTAGGCGGTGGCTTTTTTGAGGATCACTAC
CTTGGGGGCCTTTTCGTTGTTTTCCAATTCAGGGATCTGGTCACGCAGGGCAAAAAAGCTGCGCTTCAGC
TCGTTCCTCCTCTGACGTTCCAAGACGTTGTGTGTCCGCCTCTTGTCGTTTTCCTCCGTGTCTGAGGACC
TGGGGCTGGAGCACTTGCGGTTGTTGCTGATCTGCTTCAGGACCCTGCCACTGTCCAACTTGGCCCTCTT
GGCAGCTGGATAGTCCTTCCTTGTGGAGGGGGGTGCGGCGTAGTTGTGCTGGTGAGTGGAGACGTGGCAC
CTCTTGAGGACCAGTGGGCTGTGCGGAGGTTTGCTGTGGCCTCGGGATGGAGATGAGCCCGACTCCGACC
TCTTGGCAGGGGTTTGCCTCTTCTCCACAGACACCACATCAATTTCTTCCTCATCTTCTTGCTCTTCTTC
AGAGTCGCTGCTGGGGGTGGGCGGTGTCTCCTCATGCAGCACTAGGGGCTCAGGGCTGGCCCGTGGGGAG
GACTCGGAGGACAGCAGCGAGTCCGAGGAAGGAGAGAAGGCCGTGGAATCGGACGAGGTACAGGATTTGG
GCGAGCTGCTGTCGTTGAGCGGGTAGGGAAAGACCACTGAGGGGTCAATGCACTCGGACGCGGCGGCGGT
GAGGTCCTGCAGGTACAGGCTGGAGGTG
